Addgene plasmid #109256: pET29b-RupA_C2-A2-T2-R-CHis
Purpose: NRPS module containing CATR domains with C-terminal 6His tag
Depositing lab: Emily Balskus. Depositing organization: Harvard University. Publication: Discovery of small molecule protease inhibitors by investigating a widespread human gut bacterial biosynthetic pathway,. Schneider BA, EP Balskus. Tetrahedron 10.1016/j.tet.2018.03.043.
Backbone
  Vector backbone: pET29b
  Backbone manufacturer: Novagen
  Backbone size w/o insert (bp): 5370
  Total vector size (bp): 9558
  Vector type: Bacterial Expression
Growth in bacteria
  Bacterial resistance: Kanamycin, 50 μg/mL
  Growth temperature: 37°C
  Growth strain: DH5alpha
  Copy number: High Copy
Gene/Insert
  Gene/Insert name: RupA_C2-A2-T2-R
  Species: Ruminococcus bromii
  Insert size (bp): 4263
  Mutation: contains aa 1023..2443 of WP_015523502.1
  GenBank ID: NC_021013.1 WP_015523502.1
  Promoter: T7
  Tag / fusion protein: His tag (C terminal on backbone); S-Tag (N terminal on backbone)
  Cloning method: Restriction Enzyme; 5′ cloning site BglII (not destroyed); 3′ cloning site XhoI (not destroyed)
  Sequencing primers: 5′ TAATACGACTCACTATAGGG; 3′ GCTAGTTATTGCTCAGCGG
Terms and licenses: Academic/Nonprofit Terms; Industry Terms: Not Available to Industry
How to cite: pET29b-RupA_C2-A2-T2-R-CHis was a gift from Emily Balskus (Addgene plasmid # 109256 ; http://n2t.net/addgene:109256 ; RRID:Addgene_109256)
