[The description below was written by a language model from this plasmid's Addgene catalogue record and pLannotate feature annotations shown in this document.]
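Description:
pET29b-RupA_C2-A2-T2-R-CHis is a bacterial expression plasmid of about 9.6 kb built on the Novagen pET29b backbone for T7-driven production of a fragment of a nonribosomal peptide synthetase (NRPS) in E. coli. It replicates from a ColE1/pBR322-type origin accompanied by the bom region and the rop gene. The catalogue lists it as high copy, although rop normally moderates copy number. Selection is by kanamycin through the aph(3')-Ia gene, and an f1 origin is also present. The short tetracycline-resistance, AmpR promoter and SET1 fragments in the automated annotation appear to be backbone remnants or annotation matches rather than functional elements.

The insert of roughly 4.3 kb, cloned between BglII and XhoI, encodes residues 1023–2443 of RupA from the human gut bacterium Ruminococcus bromii. This corresponds to the second module of the enzyme, with condensation, adenylation and thiolation domains followed by a terminal reductase domain (C2-A2-T2-R). The insert itself is not annotated in either feature table and occupies the gap between the S-Tag and the His tag. Transcription starts at a T7 promoter controlled by an adjacent lac operator, with the plasmid-borne lacI supplying repressor, so expression is IPTG-inducible in hosts that provide T7 RNA polymerase. A T7 gene 10 ribosome binding site drives translation and a T7 terminator ends the transcript. The backbone contributes an N-terminal S-Tag and a C-terminal 6xHis tag, the latter allowing metal-affinity purification.

The record supports its use for producing this module as a recombinant protein, in a study of a gut bacterial biosynthetic pathway that yields small-molecule protease inhibitors. The depositor and sequencing-derived records differ by only four nucleotides in length and carry the same features.
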