Features (pLannotate 1.2.2; 19 found; start..end, strand, type, name):
     12..467     +  rep_origin     f1 ori (sequence partly withheld): f1 bacteriophage origin of replication; arrow indicates direction of (+) strand synthesis
    494..551     +  promoter       AmpR promoter (fragment): bla
    560..1375    -  CDS            KanR: aminoglycoside phosphotransferase; aph(3')-Ia; confers resistance to kanamycin in bacteria or G418 (Geneticin®) in eukaryotes
   1497..2085    +  rep_origin     ori: high-copy-number ColE1/pMB1/pBR322/pUC origin of replication
   2271..2413    -  misc_feature   bom: basis of mobility region from pBR322
   2515..2706    -  CDS            rop: Rop protein, which maintains plasmids at low copy number; rop
   2723..3103    +  CDS            YPB1_ECOLX: Protein predicted: Swiss-Prot protein existence level 4. From Escherichia coli.
   3175..3466    -  CDS            TcR (fragment): tetracycline efflux protein; tet; confers resistance to tetracycline
   3481..3502    -  protein_bind   CAP binding site: CAP binding activates transcription in the presence of cAMP. E. coli catabolite activator protein
   3515..4597    -  CDS            lacI: lac repressor; lacI; The lac repressor binds to the lac operator to inhibit transcription in E. coli. This inhibition can be relieved by adding lactose or isopropyl-β-D-thiogalactopyranoside (IPTG).
   4598..4675    -  promoter       lacI promoter: lacI
   4683..4962    -  CDS            TcR (fragment): tetracycline efflux protein; tet; confers resistance to tetracycline
   4988..5006    +  promoter       T7 promoter: promoter for bacteriophage T7 RNA polymerase
   5007..5031    +  protein_bind   lac operator: The lac repressor binds to the lac operator to inhibit transcription in E. coli. This inhibition can be relieved by adding lactose or isopropyl-β-D-thiogalactopyranoside (IPTG). lac repressor encoded by lacI
   5046..5068    +  RBS            RBS: efficient ribosome binding site from bacteriophage T7 gene 10 (Olins and Rangwala, 1989)
   5079..5123    +  CDS            S-Tag: affinity and epitope tag derived from pancreatic ribonuclease A
   9402..9419    +  CDS            9xHis (fragment): 9xHis affinity tag
   9429..9478    +  CDS            SET1 (fragment): solubility-enhancement tag derived from T7 phage gene 10B
   9486..9533    +  terminator     T7 terminator: transcription terminator for bacteriophage T7 RNA polymerase
>Addgene plasmid #109256 | pET29b-RupA_C2-A2-T2-R-CHis | depositor full sequence | sequence record 206017 | pET29b-RupA_C2-A2-T2-R-CHis sequence 9558 bps
TGGCGAATGGG
[124 nt withheld, positions 12-135]
C
[91 nt withheld, positions 137-227]
A
[49 nt withheld, positions 229-277]
CCTTTGACGTTGGAGTCCACGTTCTTT
[37 nt withheld, positions 305-341]
ACCCTATCTCGGTCTATTCTTTTGATTTATAAGGGATTTTGCCGATTTCGGCCTATTGGTTAAAAAATGA
GCTGATTTAACAAAAATTTAACGCGAATTTTAACAAAATATTAACGTTTACAATTTCAGGTGGCACTTTT
CGGGGAAATGTGCGCGGAACCCCTATTTGTTTATTTTTCTAAATACATTCAAATATGTATCCGCTCATGA
ATTAATTCTTAGAAAAACTCATCGAGCATCAAATGAAACTGCAATTTATTCATATCAGGATTATCAATAC
CATATTTTTGAAAAAGCCGTTTCTGTAATGAAGGAGAAAACTCACCGAGGCAGTTCCATAGGATGGCAAG
ATCCTGGTATCGGTCTGCGATTCCGACTCGTCCAACATCAATACAACCTATTAATTTCCCCTCGTCAAAA
ATAAGGTTATCAAGTGAGAAATCACCATGAGTGACGACTGAATCCGGTGAGAATGGCAAAAGTTTATGCA
TTTCTTTCCAGACTTGTTCAACAGGCCAGCCATTACGCTCGTCATCAAAATCACTCGCATCAACCAAACC
GTTATTCATTCGTGATTGCGCCTGAGCGAGACGAAATACGCGATCGCTGTTAAAAGGACAATTACAAACA
GGAATCGAATGCAACCGGCGCAGGAACACTGCCAGCGCATCAACAATATTTTCACCTGAATCAGGATATT
CTTCTAATACCTGGAATGCTGTTTTCCCGGGGATCGCAGTGGTGAGTAACCATGCATCATCAGGAGTACG
GATAAAATGCTTGATGGTCGGAAGAGGCATAAATTCCGTCAGCCAGTTTAGTCTGACCATCTCATCTGTA
ACATCATTGGCAACGCTACCTTTGCCATGTTTCAGAAACAACTCTGGCGCATCGGGCTTCCCATACAATC
GATAGATTGTCGCACCTGATTGCCCGACATTATCGCGAGCCCATTTATACCCATATAAATCAGCATCCAT
GTTGGAATTTAATCGCGGCCTAGAGCAAGACGTTTCCCGTTGAATATGGCTCATAACACCCCTTGTATTA
CTGTTTATGTAAGCAGACAGTTTTATTGTTCATGACCAAAATCCCTTAACGTGAGTTTTCGTTCCACTGA
GCGTCAGACCCCGTAGAAAAGATCAAAGGATCTTCTTGAGATCCTTTTTTTCTGCGCGTAATCTGCTGCT
TGCAAACAAAAAAACCACCGCTACCAGCGGTGGTTTGTTTGCCGGATCAAGAGCTACCAACTCTTTTTCC
GAAGGTAACTGGCTTCAGCAGAGCGCAGATACCAAATACTGTCCTTCTAGTGTAGCCGTAGTTAGGCCAC
CACTTCAAGAACTCTGTAGCACCGCCTACATACCTCGCTCTGCTAATCCTGTTACCAGTGGCTGCTGCCA
GTGGCGATAAGTCGTGTCTTACCGGGTTGGACTCAAGACGATAGTTACCGGATAAGGCGCAGCGGTCGGG
CTGAACGGGGGGTTCGTGCACACAGCCCAGCTTGGAGCGAACGACCTACACCGAACTGAGATACCTACAG
CGTGAGCTATGAGAAAGCGCCACGCTTCCCGAAGGGAGAAAGGCGGACAGGTATCCGGTAAGCGGCAGGG
TCGGAACAGGAGAGCGCACGAGGGAGCTTCCAGGGGGAAACGCCTGGTATCTTTATAGTCCTGTCGGGTT
TCGCCACCTCTGACTTGAGCGTCGATTTTTGTGATGCTCGTCAGGGGGGCGGAGCCTATGGAAAAACGCC
AGCAACGCGGCCTTTTTACGGTTCCTGGCCTTTTGCTGGCCTTTTGCTCACATGTTCTTTCCTGCGTTAT
CCCCTGATTCTGTGGATAACCGTATTACCGCCTTTGAGTGAGCTGATACCGCTCGCCGCAGCCGAACGAC
CGAGCGCAGCGAGTCAGTGAGCGAGGAAGCGGAAGAGCGCCTGATGCGGTATTTTCTCCTTACGCATCTG
TGCGGTATTTCACACCGCATATATGGTGCACTCTCAGTACAATCTGCTCTGATGCCGCATAGTTAAGCCA
GTATACACTCCGCTATCGCTACGTGACTGGGTCATGGCTGCGCCCCGACACCCGCCAACACCCGCTGACG
CGCCCTGACGGGCTTGTCTGCTCCCGGCATCCGCTTACAGACAAGCTGTGACCGTCTCCGGGAGCTGCAT
GTGTCAGAGGTTTTCACCGTCATCACCGAAACGCGCGAGGCAGCTGCGGTAAAGCTCATCAGCGTGGTCG
TGAAGCGATTCACAGATGTCTGCCTGTTCATCCGCGTCCAGCTCGTTGAGTTTCTCCAGAAGCGTTAATG
TCTGGCTTCTGATAAAGCGGGCCATGTTAAGGGCGGTTTTTTCCTGTTTGGTCACTGATGCCTCCGTGTA
AGGGGGATTTCTGTTCATGGGGGTAATGATACCGATGAAACGAGAGAGGATGCTCACGATACGGGTTACT
GATGATGAACATGCCCGGTTACTGGAACGTTGTGAGGGTAAACAACTGGCGGTATGGATGCGGCGGGACC
AGAGAAAAATCACTCAGGGTCAATGCCAGCGCTTCGTTAATACAGATGTAGGTGTTCCACAGGGTAGCCA
GCAGCATCCTGCGATGCAGATCCGGAACATAATGGTGCAGGGCGCTGACTTCCGCGTTTCCAGACTTTAC
GAAACACGGAAACCGAAGACCATTCATGTTGTTGCTCAGGTCGCAGACGTTTTGCAGCAGCAGTCGCTTC
ACGTTCGCTCGCGTATCGGTGATTCATTCTGCTAACCAGTAAGGCAACCCCGCCAGCCTAGCCGGGTCCT
CAACGACAGGAGCACGATCATGCGCACCCGTGGGGCCGCCATGCCGGCGATAATGGCCTGCTTCTCGCCG
AAACGTTTGGTGGCGGGACCAGTGACGAAGGCTTGAGCGAGGGCGTGCAAGATTCCGAATACCGCAAGCG
ACAGGCCGATCATCGTCGCGCTCCAGCGAAAGCGGTCCTCGCCGAAAATGACCCAGAGCGCTGCCGGCAC
CTGTCCTACGAGTTGCATGATAAAGAAGACAGTCATAAGTGCGGCGACGATAGTCATGCCCCGCGCCCAC
CGGAAGGAGCTGACTGGGTTGAAGGCTCTCAAGGGCATCGGTCGAGATCCCGGTGCCTAATGAGTGAGCT
AACTTACATTAATTGCGTTGCGCTCACTGCCCGCTTTCCAGTCGGGAAACCTGTCGTGCCAGCTGCATTA
ATGAATCGGCCAACGCGCGGGGAGAGGCGGTTTGCGTATTGGGCGCCAGGGTGGTTTTTCTTTTCACCAG
TGAGACGGGCAACAGCTGATTGCCCTTCACCGCCTGGCCCTGAGAGAGTTGCAGCAAGCGGTCCACGCTG
GTTTGCCCCAGCAGGCGAAAATCCTGTTTGATGGTGGTTAACGGCGGGATATAACATGAGCTGTCTTCGG
TATCGTCGTATCCCACTACCGAGATGTCCGCACCAACGCGCAGCCCGGACTCGGTAATGGCGCGCATTGC
GCCCAGCGCCATCTGATCGTTGGCAACCAGCATCGCAGTGGGAACGATGCCCTCATTCAGCATTTGCATG
GTTTGTTGAAAACCGGACATGGCACTCCAGTCGCCTTCCCGTTCCGCTATCGGCTGAATTTGATTGCGAG
TGAGATATTTATGCCAGCCAGCCAGACGCAGACGCGCCGAGACAGAACTTAATGGGCCCGCTAACAGCGC
GATTTGCTGGTGACCCAATGCGACCAGATGCTCCACGCCCAGTCGCGTACCGTCTTCATGGGAGAAAATA
ATACTGTTGATGGGTGTCTGGTCAGAGACATCAAGAAATAACGCCGGAACATTAGTGCAGGCAGCTTCCA
CAGCAATGGCATCCTGGTCATCCAGCGGATAGTTAATGATCAGCCCACTGACGCGTTGCGCGAGAAGATT
GTGCACCGCCGCTTTACAGGCTTCGACGCCGCTTCGTTCTACCATCGACACCACCACGCTGGCACCCAGT
TGATCGGCGCGAGATTTAATCGCCGCGACAATTTGCGACGGCGCGTGCAGGGCCAGACTGGAGGTGGCAA
CGCCAATCAGCAACGACTGTTTGCCCGCCAGTTGTTGTGCCACGCGGTTGGGAATGTAATTCAGCTCCGC
CATCGCCGCTTCCACTTTTTCCCGCGTTTTCGCAGAAACGTGGCTGGCCTGGTTCACCACGCGGGAAACG
GTCTGATAAGAGACACCGGCATACTCTGCGACATCGTATAACGTTACTGGTTTCACATTCACCACCCTGA
ATTGACTCTCTTCCGGGCGCTATCATGCCATACCGCGAAAGGTTTTGCGCCATTCGATGGTGTCCGGGAT
CTCGACGCTCTCCCTTATGCGACTCCTGCATTAGGAAGCAGCCCAGTAGTAGGTTGAGGCCGTTGAGCAC
CGCCGCCGCAAGGAATGGTGCATGCAAGGAGATGGCGCCCAACAGTCCCCCGGCCACGGGGCCTGCCACC
ATACCCACGCCGAAACAAGCGCTCATGAGCCCGAAGTGGCGAGCCCGATCTTCCCCATCGGTGATGTCGG
CGATATAGGCGCCAGCAACCGCACCTGTGGCGCCGGTGATGCCGGCCACGATGCGTCCGGCGTAGAGGAT
CGAGATCGATCTCGATCCCGCGAAATTAATACGACTCACTATAGGGGAATTGTGAGCGGATAACAATTCC
CCTCTAGAAATAATTTTGTTTAACTTTAAGAAGGAGATATACATATGAAAGAAACCGCTGCTGCTAAATT
CGAACGCCAGCACATGGACAGCCCAGATCTAATGTTCAGCGGTACGGCAAATCAGAAAACTGTCAAAAAA
GAAGAAAAGAAAGAACATAAGGCTCTCTATCCTCTTTCAAAGACTCAGCTCGGCGTGTATATTGACTGTA
TGAAAAATCCGTACAGCACACTTTACAATATTCCGTCAATTCTCAAATTTTCAAAATCAGTCGATGCACA
AAAGCTTGCCGACTGCGTTGTAAAGGTAATCAAGGCTCACCCATATATTATGACTCACCTTTCACTTGAA
AACGATGATATTGAGCAGGCATATGTTGACTCTGCAAAACCGAATGTCCCCGTTGAAAAGCTTACGGAAG
AACAGCTTGAATCCTACAAAAAGGATTTTGTAAAACCGCACAATCTTATGAAATCACCGCTGTTCAGAAT
CTCGGTTGCAGAAACCGAAAAGGCGGTATATCTGCTTTCAGATTTCCACCACCTTATCTTTGACGGTGCG
TCCGTTGCACTTTTTTTTGAACAGCTTAAAACGCTGTACGAAGGGGGTAATATTGAGCCTGAAAGCTACA
CCTACTTTGATTATGCAGAGAATGAAATTAAGGCTGAAAGCAGTGATGAATTTAGAAATGCTGAAAAGTT
CTTCGACAATATGATGAAAAGTTTTGAATCTGCAAGCGAAATCACGGCTGACCTCAGAGGTCATGCAGAG
GACGGTGCTCTTGCATCTCAGGCAGTCCCCGTTGATATGGCAAGGGTTGAAAACTTCTGTTCACAGCACG
GAATCACTCCCGCCCACCTTTTCCTTGCCGGCACATTCTACGCTGTTTCAAGATTTGTGAACAGCAGAAA
TGTTTACATCAGCACAATCAGCAACGGCAGAAGCGATATGCGGCTTACAAACTGCTTTGGTATGTTTGTA
AAAACTCTTGCGCTCGGCATTGAAATTGAGGACATCACCTCACTTGAATTTGTTGAAAAAAGCAAAGCTG
TTTTCACGGATTCAATTGAAAACGAAATTTATCCCTATGCACAGCTTTGTGCAAAATACGGCTATGCGCC
GAACATTATGTACGAATATCAGCTTGGTGTTGTTGATAACCTTGAAATTGACGGCAAAGCCGTTGTCCGT
GATTACCTTGAAATGAATACTGCAAAATTTAAAACAGCCGTTCACATTGAGGATTACAAGGGCAAGCCGA
GCGTTGTGGTTCAGTACAATGACGCACTTTACAGCGGTGAGCTTATGAGAACGCTTGCAAAATCCGTTCT
CTGCGCTGTTGAACATATTATCGAAAATCCAAACGGCAAAATCAGAAAGGTTTCACTCCTTGACAACGCC
GCAATTGCTCAGCTTGAAAGCTTTAAGTCAACAGAAATTGCTCCCGTTAAGACAAAACTTCTTCACAAAA
TGTTTGAAGAACAGGTTGCAAAAACTCCCGACAGAATTGCTCTTTCGGCTTGTGACGGTAAACTAACCTA
TAAAGAGCTTGACCGTCTTGCAAATATCACGGCAAACTCACTCATTGAAAAAGGTCTTGAAAAAGGCGGA
AAGGTTCTTATTCTGCTTGAAAGAACCTCAAAATTCTTCATATCACTTTTCGGTATTCTCAAGGCCGGCG
GTGCGTTTATTCCGTCATGTCCCGACTATCCGAAGGAGCGAATCGACAGTATTATTGAGGACAGTGACGC
AGACTTTGTAATTACGAACGGCGAACTGCTCAATAAATATGACCGCACGGTTGATGTTTCAAAACTTCTT
TCAGGCAATAATGAAGAAAATCCGAATGTTGATGTACAGCCTGACGACCTTGCGTACCTTATCTACACCT
CAGGTTCAACAGGTAAGCCAAAGGGCGTTATGCTACGCCACATCGGCATTGCAAACTACCTTGCATACAG
CGATTCAAACATTCAGGTTAAAGAGGTTGTTGACAACTGTCACGCATACGGCTCTGTAACTACAATCAGC
TTTGATATGTCGCTAAAGGAAACCATGCTGTCGCTCTGCAACGGTCTTACACTCGTTTTTGCAAGTGAAG
AACAGACGGTAAACCCGATGTCACTTGCAGAATTCTTTAAAGAAAACAATGTTGATGCGTTCAACTCTAC
ACCGTCAAGACTTTTGCAATATATGGAGCTTGACGAATTTGCAGAAGCAATGGCAAACTGCAAGGTTATT
CTCTCGGGCGGTGAAAAATATCCCGACAAGCTATTAAGGATACTGCGTGAAAAGACGAACGCAACAATAA
TCAACACCTACGGTCCGACTGAAATCACGGTTTCTTCAAACGCAAAAAATCTTACGAATGCAGACGAAAT
TTCAATCGGCAGGCCGTTACGCAACTACACGGAATATATCGTTGACTCAGACAACAATCTCCTTCCAATC
GGAGTTGTGGGCGAGCTTCTCATTCAGGGATGCGGTGTGGCACTCGGCTACAACAAACTTCCCGAACAGA
CTGCAAAGGCATTCATCGAATTTAACGGTGAACGCACCTACCGCTCGGGCGACTACGCAAAATGGACAAC
AGACGGCGATGTTATTATTCTCGGCAGAACCGACAATCAGGTTAAGCTGAGAGGATTAAGAATTGAACTC
GGTGAAATTGAAAAGTGTCTGACCGCAGTTGACGGAATCAAGAGCGGAATTGCTCTCATAAGAAAGGTCG
GCAAGGCTGACGCAATCTGCGTTTACTATACAGCCGACAGACAGATTGAGCCAAATGAAATTAAGTCTGA
GCTTGCAAAAGCTCTCACGGATTATATGGTTCCGAGCGCATATGTTCAGCTTGACGAAATGCCTCTCACA
CCAAACGGCAAGGTCAACACAAAGGTTCTTCCCGAACCTAAAAGCAACAAATCCGAAAGAGGTCGGTTGC
CGAAGAATGAACTTGAAAAAACATTCTGCGACATCTTTGCAGAAATTCTTGAACTTGACAATGTTTTTGC
AGACGATAACTTCTTTGACCTCGGCGGAACATCGCTTACAGCAACAAGAATTGTAATCTCCGCATCAAAG
AAAAATATTGAGGTTGCATACAGCGACATTTTTGCAAATCCTACTCCGCAGACTCTTGCAAAATTTGTGA
GCAAGGATGATTCAGCCGAAGACGACCTTGAAAATCTTTCGGACTACGATTATACAAATATCAATAAAGT
TCTTGAAAAGAATAATATTGATACATTTAAAAACGGTGAGCTTCAAAAACTCGGCAATGTTCTTCTGACA
GGCTCTGCCGGCTTCCTCGGAGTACACATTCTCTACGAACTTCTTCACAAGTATAACGGCAAGGTTTACT
GCATGATTCGTGACAAAAACAATAATCCTGCCGAAAACAGAATGAACTCAATCTACTATTACTACTTTGA
AGAAAGTCTGAAAGAAAGATATCCCGACAGAGTTACCGTTATCAGCGGTGATGTTACAAACCGTGAATCA
TTCGATAAATTTATTGACAAGGACATTAACACGGTCATCAACTGTGCCGCAAATGTTAAGCACTTTTCAA
AGGGTACAGACATTGAAGATGTAAACCTTTACGGTACTCTCAATGTGCTTGACTTCTGCAAAAAGGCTAA
TGCAAGGCTTGTTCATGTGTCAACAATGAGCGTAGGCGGTATGTTTGTGGGCGAACAAGGTTCTGTTGAC
AAGCTCAAAGAAAATCAACTTTACTTTGGTCAGCATGAGGGTTCAAAGTACACCCTGTCAAAGTTCCTTG
CGGAAAGGGCGATTCTTGAAGAGGTTTCAAAGGGCTTTAACGCAAAGATTATGCGTGTAGGCACACTTGC
CGCAAGAAACAGCGACGGTGAATATCAGATTAATTTCACCACCAACACATTTATGGGCAGACTCAAATCT
ACACTCCTTATCGGCAAATATCCGTATGAGGCAATGGAAATGCCGTTTGAGCTTTCTCCGATTGATTTTG
TGGCAAAGGCAATTCTTCTGCTTGCACAGGCTCCGAAGGATTGCACCGTGTTCCACCCGTTCAACAACCA
TACTCTCATTATGGGCGACCTCTACACCGAGATGAACAAAATCGGACTTCATTCACAGGGTGCAGAGTAT
GAGGAATATATGATTGCACTTGACAGAGCTGAGCAGGATCCCGAAAAAGCAAAGATTCTTTCGAGTATGA
TTGCATATCAGAACATGGCTCACGGTCAAAAGACATTTACAGTCGGCAAGAGCAACACATATACAATGCA
GGTTCTTTACAGAATGGGATTTGTGTGGCCCGTTACCTCGCTTGACTATATGAAACGATTCATCAACGCA
TTAAGAGGTCTTGGTTTCTTCGATCTCGAGCACCACCACCACCACCACTGAGATCCGGCTGCTAACAAAG
CCCGAAAGGAAGCTGAGTTGGCTGCTGCCACCGCTGAGCAATAACTAGCATAACCCCTTGGGGCCTCTAA
ACGGGTCTTGAGGGGTTTTTTGCTGAAAGGAGGAACTATATCCGGAT
