Features (pLannotate 1.2.2; 19 found; start..end, strand, type, name):
     12..440     +  rep_origin     f1 ori (sequence partly withheld): f1 bacteriophage origin of replication; arrow indicates direction of (+) strand synthesis
    493..550     +  promoter       AmpR promoter (fragment): bla
    559..1374    -  CDS            KanR: aminoglycoside phosphotransferase; aph(3')-Ia; confers resistance to kanamycin in bacteria or G418 (Geneticin®) in eukaryotes
   1496..2084    +  rep_origin     ori: high-copy-number ColE1/pMB1/pBR322/pUC origin of replication
   2270..2409    -  misc_feature   bom: basis of mobility region from pBR322
   2511..2702    -  CDS            rop: Rop protein, which maintains plasmids at low copy number; rop
   2719..3099    +  CDS            YPB1_ECOLX: Protein predicted: Swiss-Prot protein existence level 4. From Escherichia coli.
   3171..3462    -  CDS            TcR (fragment): tetracycline efflux protein; tet; confers resistance to tetracycline
   3477..3498    -  protein_bind   CAP binding site: CAP binding activates transcription in the presence of cAMP. E. coli catabolite activator protein
   3511..4593    -  CDS            lacI: lac repressor; lacI; The lac repressor binds to the lac operator to inhibit transcription in E. coli. This inhibition can be relieved by adding lactose or isopropyl-β-D-thiogalactopyranoside (IPTG).
   4594..4671    -  promoter       lacI promoter: lacI
   4679..4958    -  CDS            TcR (fragment): tetracycline efflux protein; tet; confers resistance to tetracycline
   4984..5002    +  promoter       T7 promoter: promoter for bacteriophage T7 RNA polymerase
   5003..5027    +  protein_bind   lac operator: The lac repressor binds to the lac operator to inhibit transcription in E. coli. This inhibition can be relieved by adding lactose or isopropyl-β-D-thiogalactopyranoside (IPTG). lac repressor encoded by lacI
   5042..5064    +  RBS            RBS: efficient ribosome binding site from bacteriophage T7 gene 10 (Olins and Rangwala, 1989)
   5075..5119    +  CDS            S-Tag: affinity and epitope tag derived from pancreatic ribonuclease A
   9398..9415    +  CDS            9xHis (fragment): 9xHis affinity tag
   9425..9474    +  CDS            SET1 (fragment): solubility-enhancement tag derived from T7 phage gene 10B
   9482..9529    +  terminator     T7 terminator: transcription terminator for bacteriophage T7 RNA polymerase
>Addgene plasmid #109256 | pET29b-RupA_C2-A2-T2-R-CHis | addgene full sequence | sequence record 214798 | Addgene NGS Result
TGGCGAATGGG
[124 nt withheld, positions 12-135]
C
[91 nt withheld, positions 137-227]
A
[49 nt withheld, positions 229-277]
CCTTTGACGTTGGAGTCCACGTTCTTT
[37 nt withheld, positions 305-341]
ACCCTATCTCGGTCTATTCTTTTGATTTATAAGGGATTTTGCCGATTTCGGCCTATTGGTTAAAAAATGA
GCTGATTTAACAAAAATTTAACGCGAATTTTAACAAAATATTAACGCTTACAATTTAGGTGGCACTTTTC
GGGGAAATGTGCGCGGAACCCCTATTTGTTTATTTTTCTAAATACATTCAAATATGTATCCGCTCATGAA
TTAATTCTTAGAAAAACTCATCGAGCATCAAATGAAACTGCAATTTATTCATATCAGGATTATCAATACC
ATATTTTTGAAAAAGCCGTTTCTGTAATGAAGGAGAAAACTCACCGAGGCAGTTCCATAGGATGGCAAGA
TCCTGGTATCGGTCTGCGATTCCGACTCGTCCAACATCAATACAACCTATTAATTTCCCCTCGTCAAAAA
TAAGGTTATCAAGTGAGAAATCACCATGAGTGACGACTGAATCCGGTGAGAATGGCAAAAGTTTATGCAT
TTCTTTCCAGACTTGTTCAACAGGCCAGCCATTACGCTCGTCATCAAAATCACTCGCATCAACCAAACCG
TTATTCATTCGTGATTGCGCCTGAGCGAGACGAAATACGCGATCGCTGTTAAAAGGACAATTACAAACAG
GAATCGAATGCAACCGGCGCAGGAACACTGCCAGCGCATCAACAATATTTTCACCTGAATCAGGATATTC
TTCTAATACCTGGAATGCTGTTTTCCCGGGGATCGCAGTGGTGAGTAACCATGCATCATCAGGAGTACGG
ATAAAATGCTTGATGGTCGGAAGAGGCATAAATTCCGTCAGCCAGTTTAGTCTGACCATCTCATCTGTAA
CATCATTGGCAACGCTACCTTTGCCATGTTTCAGAAACAACTCTGGCGCATCGGGCTTCCCATACAATCG
ATAGATTGTCGCACCTGATTGCCCGACATTATCGCGAGCCCATTTATACCCATATAAATCAGCATCCATG
TTGGAATTTAATCGCGGCCTAGAGCAAGACGTTTCCCGTTGAATATGGCTCATAACACCCCTTGTATTAC
TGTTTATGTAAGCAGACAGTTTTATTGTTCATGACCAAAATCCCTTAACGTGAGTTTTCGTTCCACTGAG
CGTCAGACCCCGTAGAAAAGATCAAAGGATCTTCTTGAGATCCTTTTTTTCTGCGCGTAATCTGCTGCTT
GCAAACAAAAAAACCACCGCTACCAGCGGTGGTTTGTTTGCCGGATCAAGAGCTACCAACTCTTTTTCCG
AAGGTAACTGGCTTCAGCAGAGCGCAGATACCAAATACTGTCCTTCTAGTGTAGCCGTAGTTAGGCCACC
ACTTCAAGAACTCTGTAGCACCGCCTACATACCTCGCTCTGCTAATCCTGTTACCAGTGGCTGCTGCCAG
TGGCGATAAGTCGTGTCTTACCGGGTTGGACTCAAGACGATAGTTACCGGATAAGGCGCAGCGGTCGGGC
TGAACGGGGGGTTCGTGCACACAGCCCAGCTTGGAGCGAACGACCTACACCGAACTGAGATACCTACAGC
GTGAGCTATGAGAAAGCGCCACGCTTCCCGAAGGGAGAAAGGCGGACAGGTATCCGGTAAGCGGCAGGGT
CGGAACAGGAGAGCGCACGAGGGAGCTTCCAGGGGGAAACGCCTGGTATCTTTATAGTCCTGTCGGGTTT
CGCCACCTCTGACTTGAGCGTCGATTTTTGTGATGCTCGTCAGGGGGGCGGAGCCTATGGAAAAACGCCA
GCAACGCGGCCTTTTTACGGTTCCTGGCCTTTTGCTGGCCTTTTGCTCACATGTTCTTTCCTGCGTTATC
CCCTGATTCTGTGGATAACCGTATTACCGCCTTTGAGTGAGCTGATACCGCTCGCCGCAGCCGAACGACC
GAGCGCAGCGAGTCAGTGAGCGAGGAAGCGGAAGAGCGCCTGATGCGGTATTTTCTCCTTACGCATCTGT
GCGGTATTTCACACCGCAATGGTGCACTCTCAGTACAATCTGCTCTGATGCCGCATAGTTAAGCCAGTAT
ACACTCCGCTATCGCTACGTGACTGGGTCATGGCTGCGCCCCGACACCCGCCAACACCCGCTGACGCGCC
CTGACGGGCTTGTCTGCTCCCGGCATCCGCTTACAGACAAGCTGTGACCGTCTCCGGGAGCTGCATGTGT
CAGAGGTTTTCACCGTCATCACCGAAACGCGCGAGGCAGCTGCGGTAAAGCTCATCAGCGTGGTCGTGAA
GCGATTCACAGATGTCTGCCTGTTCATCCGCGTCCAGCTCGTTGAGTTTCTCCAGAAGCGTTAATGTCTG
GCTTCTGATAAAGCGGGCCATGTTAAGGGCGGTTTTTTCCTGTTTGGTCACTGATGCCTCCGTGTAAGGG
GGATTTCTGTTCATGGGGGTAATGATACCGATGAAACGAGAGAGGATGCTCACGATACGGGTTACTGATG
ATGAACATGCCCGGTTACTGGAACGTTGTGAGGGTAAACAACTGGCGGTATGGATGCGGCGGGACCAGAG
AAAAATCACTCAGGGTCAATGCCAGCGCTTCGTTAATACAGATGTAGGTGTTCCACAGGGTAGCCAGCAG
CATCCTGCGATGCAGATCCGGAACATAATGGTGCAGGGCGCTGACTTCCGCGTTTCCAGACTTTACGAAA
CACGGAAACCGAAGACCATTCATGTTGTTGCTCAGGTCGCAGACGTTTTGCAGCAGCAGTCGCTTCACGT
TCGCTCGCGTATCGGTGATTCATTCTGCTAACCAGTAAGGCAACCCCGCCAGCCTAGCCGGGTCCTCAAC
GACAGGAGCACGATCATGCGCACCCGTGGGGCCGCCATGCCGGCGATAATGGCCTGCTTCTCGCCGAAAC
GTTTGGTGGCGGGACCAGTGACGAAGGCTTGAGCGAGGGCGTGCAAGATTCCGAATACCGCAAGCGACAG
GCCGATCATCGTCGCGCTCCAGCGAAAGCGGTCCTCGCCGAAAATGACCCAGAGCGCTGCCGGCACCTGT
CCTACGAGTTGCATGATAAAGAAGACAGTCATAAGTGCGGCGACGATAGTCATGCCCCGCGCCCACCGGA
AGGAGCTGACTGGGTTGAAGGCTCTCAAGGGCATCGGTCGAGATCCCGGTGCCTAATGAGTGAGCTAACT
TACATTAATTGCGTTGCGCTCACTGCCCGCTTTCCAGTCGGGAAACCTGTCGTGCCAGCTGCATTAATGA
ATCGGCCAACGCGCGGGGAGAGGCGGTTTGCGTATTGGGCGCCAGGGTGGTTTTTCTTTTCACCAGTGAG
ACGGGCAACAGCTGATTGCCCTTCACCGCCTGGCCCTGAGAGAGTTGCAGCAAGCGGTCCACGCTGGTTT
GCCCCAGCAGGCGAAAATCCTGTTTGATGGTGGTTAACGGCGGGATATAACATGAGCTGTCTTCGGTATC
GTCGTATCCCACTACCGAGATGTCCGCACCAACGCGCAGCCCGGACTCGGTAATGGCGCGCATTGCGCCC
AGCGCCATCTGATCGTTGGCAACCAGCATCGCAGTGGGAACGATGCCCTCATTCAGCATTTGCATGGTTT
GTTGAAAACCGGACATGGCACTCCAGTCGCCTTCCCGTTCCGCTATCGGCTGAATTTGATTGCGAGTGAG
ATATTTATGCCAGCCAGCCAGACGCAGACGCGCCGAGACAGAACTTAATGGGCCCGCTAACAGCGCGATT
TGCTGGTGACCCAATGCGACCAGATGCTCCACGCCCAGTCGCGTACCGTCTTCATGGGAGAAAATAATAC
TGTTGATGGGTGTCTGGTCAGAGACATCAAGAAATAACGCCGGAACATTAGTGCAGGCAGCTTCCACAGC
AATGGCATCCTGGTCATCCAGCGGATAGTTAATGATCAGCCCACTGACGCGTTGCGCGAGAAGATTGTGC
ACCGCCGCTTTACAGGCTTCGACGCCGCTTCGTTCTACCATCGACACCACCACGCTGGCACCCAGTTGAT
CGGCGCGAGATTTAATCGCCGCGACAATTTGCGACGGCGCGTGCAGGGCCAGACTGGAGGTGGCAACGCC
AATCAGCAACGACTGTTTGCCCGCCAGTTGTTGTGCCACGCGGTTGGGAATGTAATTCAGCTCCGCCATC
GCCGCTTCCACTTTTTCCCGCGTTTTCGCAGAAACGTGGCTGGCCTGGTTCACCACGCGGGAAACGGTCT
GATAAGAGACACCGGCATACTCTGCGACATCGTATAACGTTACTGGTTTCACATTCACCACCCTGAATTG
ACTCTCTTCCGGGCGCTATCATGCCATACCGCGAAAGGTTTTGCGCCATTCGATGGTGTCCGGGATCTCG
ACGCTCTCCCTTATGCGACTCCTGCATTAGGAAGCAGCCCAGTAGTAGGTTGAGGCCGTTGAGCACCGCC
GCCGCAAGGAATGGTGCATGCAAGGAGATGGCGCCCAACAGTCCCCCGGCCACGGGGCCTGCCACCATAC
CCACGCCGAAACAAGCGCTCATGAGCCCGAAGTGGCGAGCCCGATCTTCCCCATCGGTGATGTCGGCGAT
ATAGGCGCCAGCAACCGCACCTGTGGCGCCGGTGATGCCGGCCACGATGCGTCCGGCGTAGAGGATCGAG
ATCGATCTCGATCCCGCGAAATTAATACGACTCACTATAGGGGAATTGTGAGCGGATAACAATTCCCCTC
TAGAAATAATTTTGTTTAACTTTAAGAAGGAGATATACATATGAAAGAAACCGCTGCTGCTAAATTCGAA
CGCCAGCACATGGACAGCCCAGATCTAATGTTCAGCGGTACGGCAAATCAGAAAACTGTCAAAAAAGAAG
AAAAGAAAGAACATAAGGCTCTCTATCCTCTTTCAAAGACTCAGCTCGGCGTGTATATTGACTGTATGAA
AAATCCGTACAGCACACTTTACAATATTCCGTCAATTCTCAAATTTTCAAAATCAGTCGATGCACAAAAG
CTTGCCGACTGCGTTGTAAAGGTAATCAAGGCTCACCCATATATTATGACTCACCTTTCACTTGAAAACG
ATGATATTGAGCAGGCATATGTTGACTCTGCAAAACCGAATGTCCCCGTTGAAAAGCTTACGGAAGAACA
GCTTGAATCCTACAAAAAGGATTTTGTAAAACCGCACAATCTTATGAAATCACCGCTGTTCAGAATCTCG
GTTGCAGAAACCGAAAAGGCGGTATATCTGCTTTCAGATTTCCACCACCTTATCTTTGACGGTGCGTCCG
TTGCACTTTTTTTTGAACAGCTTAAAACGCTGTACGAAGGGGGTAATATTGAGCCTGAAAGCTACACCTA
CTTTGATTATGCAGAGAATGAAATTAAGGCTGAAAGCAGTGATGAATTTAGAAATGCTGAAAAGTTCTTC
GACAATATGATGAAAAGTTTTGAATCTGCAAGCGAAATCACGGCTGACCTCAGAGGTCATGCAGAGGACG
GTGCTCTTGCATCTCAGGCAGTCCCCGTTGATATGGCAAGGGTTGAAAACTTCTGTTCACAGCACGGAAT
CACTCCCGCCCACCTTTTCCTTGCCGGCACATTCTACGCTGTTTCAAGATTTGTGAACAGCAGAAATGTT
TACATCAGCACAATCAGCAACGGCAGAAGCGATATGCGGCTTACAAACTGCTTTGGTATGTTTGTAAAAA
CTCTTGCGCTCGGCATTGAAATTGAGGACATCACCTCACTTGAATTTGTTGAAAAAAGCAAAGCTGTTTT
CACGGATTCAATTGAAAACGAAATTTATCCCTATGCACAGCTTTGTGCAAAATACGGCTATGCGCCGAAC
ATTATGTACGAATATCAGCTTGGTGTTGTTGATAACCTTGAAATTGACGGCAAAGCCGTTGTCCGTGATT
ACCTTGAAATGAATACTGCAAAATTTAAAACAGCCGTTCACATTGAGGATTACAAGGGCAAGCCGAGCGT
TGTGGTTCAGTACAATGACGCACTTTACAGCGGTGAGCTTATGAGAACGCTTGCAAAATCCGTTCTCTGC
GCTGTTGAACATATTATCGAAAATCCAAACGGCAAAATCAGAAAGGTTTCACTCCTTGACAACGCCGCAA
TTGCTCAGCTTGAAAGCTTTAAGTCAACAGAAATTGCTCCCGTTAAGACAAAACTTCTTCACAAAATGTT
TGAAGAACAGGTTGCAAAAACTCCCGACAGAATTGCTCTTTCGGCTTGTGACGGTAAACTAACCTATAAA
GAGCTTGACCGTCTTGCAAATATCACGGCAAACTCACTCATTGAAAAAGGTCTTGAAAAAGGCGGAAAGG
TTCTTATTCTGCTTGAAAGAACCTCAAAATTCTTCATATCACTTTTCGGTATTCTCAAGGCCGGCGGTGC
GTTTATTCCGTCATGTCCCGACTATCCGAAGGAGCGAATCGACAGTATTATTGAGGACAGTGACGCAGAC
TTTGTAATTACGAACGGCGAACTGCTCAATAAATATGACCGCACGGTTGATGTTTCAAAACTTCTTTCAG
GCAATAATGAAGAAAATCCGAATGTTGATGTACAGCCTGACGACCTTGCGTACCTTATCTACACCTCAGG
TTCAACAGGTAAGCCAAAGGGCGTTATGCTACGCCACATCGGCATTGCAAACTACCTTGCATACAGCGAT
TCAAACATTCAGGTTAAAGAGGTTGTTGACAACTGTCACGCATACGGCTCTGTAACTACAATCAGCTTTG
ATATGTCGCTAAAGGAAACCATGCTGTCGCTCTGCAACGGTCTTACACTCGTTTTTGCAAGTGAAGAACA
GACGGTAAACCCGATGTCACTTGCAGAATTCTTTAAAGAAAACAATGTTGATGCGTTCAACTCTACACCG
TCAAGACTTTTGCAATATATGGAGCTTGACGAATTTGCAGAAGCAATGGCAAACTGCAAGGTTATTCTCT
CGGGCGGTGAAAAATATCCCGACAAGCTATTAAGGATACTGCGTGAAAAGACGAACGCAACAATAATCAA
CACCTACGGTCCGACTGAAATCACGGTTTCTTCAAACGCAAAAAATCTTACGAATGCAGACGAAATTTCA
ATCGGCAGGCCGTTACGCAACTACACGGAATATATCGTTGACTCAGACAACAATCTCCTTCCAATCGGAG
TTGTGGGCGAGCTTCTCATTCAGGGATGCGGTGTGGCACTCGGCTACAACAAACTTCCCGAACAGACTGC
AAAGGCATTCATCGAATTTAACGGTGAACGCACCTACCGCTCGGGCGACTACGCAAAATGGACAACAGAC
GGCGATGTTATTATTCTCGGCAGAACCGACAATCAGGTTAAGCTGAGAGGATTAAGAATTGAACTCGGTG
AAATTGAAAAGTGTCTGACCGCAGTTGACGGAATCAAGAGCGGAATTGCTCTCATAAGAAAGGTCGGCAA
GGCTGACGCAATCTGCGTTTACTATACAGCCGACAGACAGATTGAGCCAAATGAAATTAAGTCTGAGCTT
GCAAAAGCTCTCACGGATTATATGGTTCCGAGCGCATATGTTCAGCTTGACGAAATGCCTCTCACACCAA
ACGGCAAGGTCAACACAAAGGTTCTTCCCGAACCTAAAAGCAACAAATCCGAAAGAGGTCGGTTGCCGAA
GAATGAACTTGAAAAAACATTCTGCGACATCTTTGCAGAAATTCTTGAACTTGACAATGTTTTTGCAGAC
GATAACTTCTTTGACCTCGGCGGAACATCGCTTACAGCAACAAGAATTGTAATCTCCGCATCAAAGAAAA
ATATTGAGGTTGCATACAGCGACATTTTTGCAAATCCTACTCCGCAGACTCTTGCAAAATTTGTGAGCAA
GGATGATTCAGCCGAAGACGACCTTGAAAATCTTTCGGACTACGATTATACAAATATCAATAAAGTTCTT
GAAAAGAATAATATTGATACATTTAAAAACGGTGAGCTTCAAAAACTCGGCAATGTTCTTCTGACAGGCT
CTGCCGGCTTCCTCGGAGTACACATTCTCTACGAACTTCTTCACAAGTATAACGGCAAGGTTTACTGCAT
GATTCGTGACAAAAACAATAATCCTGCCGAAAACAGAATGAACTCAATCTACTATTACTACTTTGAAGAA
AGTCTGAAAGAAAGATATCCCGACAGAGTTACCGTTATCAGCGGTGATGTTACAAACCGTGAATCATTCG
ATAAATTTATTGACAAGGACATTAACACGGTCATCAACTGTGCCGCAAATGTTAAGCACTTTTCAAAGGG
TACAGACATTGAAGATGTAAACCTTTACGGTACTCTCAATGTGCTTGACTTCTGCAAAAAGGCTAATGCA
AGGCTTGTTCATGTGTCAACAATGAGCGTAGGCGGTATGTTTGTGGGCGAACAAGGTTCTGTTGACAAGC
TCAAAGAAAATCAACTTTACTTTGGTCAGCATGAGGGTTCAAAGTACACCCTGTCAAAGTTCCTTGCGGA
AAGGGCGATTCTTGAAGAGGTTTCAAAGGGCTTTAACGCAAAGATTATGCGTGTAGGCACACTTGCCGCA
AGAAACAGCGACGGTGAATATCAGATTAATTTCACCACCAACACATTTATGGGCAGACTCAAATCTACAC
TCCTTATCGGCAAATATCCGTATGAGGCAATGGAAATGCCGTTTGAGCTTTCTCCGATTGATTTTGTGGC
AAAGGCAATTCTTCTGCTTGCACAGGCTCCGAAGGATTGCACCGTGTTCCACCCGTTCAACAACCATACT
CTCATTATGGGCGACCTCTACACCGAGATGAACAAAATCGGACTTCATTCACAGGGTGCAGAGTATGAGG
AATATATGATTGCACTTGACAGAGCTGAGCAGGATCCCGAAAAAGCAAAGATTCTTTCGAGTATGATTGC
ATATCAGAACATGGCTCACGGTCAAAAGACATTTACAGTCGGCAAGAGCAACACATATACAATGCAGGTT
CTTTACAGAATGGGATTTGTGTGGCCCGTTACCTCGCTTGACTATATGAAACGATTCATCAACGCATTAA
GAGGTCTTGGTTTCTTCGATCTCGAGCACCACCACCACCACCACTGAGATCCGGCTGCTAACAAAGCCCG
AAAGGAAGCTGAGTTGGCTGCTGCCACCGCTGAGCAATAACTAGCATAACCCCTTGGGGCCTCTAAACGG
GTCTTGAGGGGTTTTTTGCTGAAAGGAGGAACTATATCCGGAT
