>Addgene plasmid #109256 | pET29b-RupA_C2-A2-T2-R-CHis | addgene partial sequence | sequence record 211500 | Addgene Partial NGS Result
ATACCAAATACTGTTCTTCTAGTGTAGCCGTAGTTAGGCCACCACTTCAAGAACTCTGTAGCACCGCCTA
CATACCTCGCTCTGCTAATCCTGTTACCAGTGGCTGCTGCCAGTGGCGATAAGTCGTGTCTTACCGGGTT
GGACTCAAGACGATAGTTACCGGATAAGGCGCAGCGGTCGGGCTGAACGGGGGGTTCGTGCACACAGCCC
AGCTTGGAGCGAACGACCTACACCGAACTGAGATACCTACAGCGTGAGCTATGAGAAAGCGCCACGCTTC
CCGAAGGGAGAAAGGCGGACAGGTATCCGGTAAGCGGCAGGGTCGGAACAGGAGAGCGCACGAGGGAGCT
TCCAGGGGGAAACGCCTGGTATCTTTATAGTCCTGTCGGGTTTCGCCACCTCTGACTTGAGCGTCGATTT
TTGTGATGCTCGTCAGGGGGGCGGAGCCTATGGAAAAACGCCAGCAACGCGGCCTTTTTACGGTTCCTGG
CCTTTTGCTGGCCTTTTGCTCACATGTTCTTTCCTGCGTTATCCCCTGATTCTGTGGATAACCGTATTAC
CGCCATGCATTAGTTATTAATAGTAATCAATTACGGGGTCATTAGTTCATAGCCCATATATGGAGTTCCG
CGTTACATAACTTACGGTAAATGGCCCGCCTGGCTGACCGCCCAACGACCCCCGCCCATTGACGTCAATA
ATGACGTATGTTCCCATAGTAACGCCAATAGGGACTTTCCATTGACGTCAATGGGTGGAGTATTTACGGT
AAACTGCCCACTTGGCAGTACATCAAGTGTATCATATGCCAAGTACGCCCCCTATTGACGTCAATGACGG
TAAATGGCCCGCCTGGCATTATGCCCAGTACATGACCTTATGGGACTTTCCTACTTGGCAGTACATCTAC
GTATTAGTCATCGCTATTACCATGGTGATGCGGTTTTGGCAGTACATCAATGGGCGTGGATAGCGGTTTG
ACTCACGGGGATTTCCAAGTCTCCACCCCATTGACGTCAATGGGAGTTTGTTTTGGCACCAAAATCAACG
GGACTTTCCAAAATGTCGTAACAACTCCGCCCCATTGACGCAAATGGGCGGTAGGCGTGTACGGTGGGAG
GTCTATATAAGCAGAGCTGGTTTAGTGAACCGTCAGATCCGCTAGCGCTACCGGTCGCCACCATGGTGAG
CAAGGGCGAGGAGGTCATCAAAGAGTTCATGCGCTTCAAGGTGCGCATGGAGGGCTCCATGAACGGCCAC
GAGTTCGAGATCGAGGGCGAGGGCGAGGGCCGCCCCTACGAGGGCACCCAGACCGCCAAGCTGAAGGTGA
CCAAGGGCGGCCCCCTGCCCTTCGCCTGGGACATCCTGTCCCCCCAGTTCATGTACGGCTCCAAGGCGTA
CGTGAAGCACCCCGCCGACATCCCCGATTACAAGAAGCTGTCCTTCCCCGAGGGCTTCAAGTGGGAGCGC
GTGATGAACTTCGAGGACGGCGGTCTGGTGACCGTGACCCAGGACTCCTCCCTGCAGGACGGCACGCTGA
TCTACAAGGTGAAGATGCGCGGCACCAACTTCCCCCCCGACGGCCCCGTAATGCAGAAGAAGACCATGGG
CTGGGAGGCCTCCACCGAGCGCCTGTACCCCCGCGACGGCGTGCTGAAGGGCGAGATCCACCAGGCCCTG
AAGCTGAAGGACGGCGGCCACTACCTGGTGGAGTTCAAGACCATCTACATGGCCAAGAAGCCCGTGCAAC
TGCCCGGCTACTACTACGTGGACACCAAGCTGGACATCACCTCCCACAACGAGGACTACACCATCGTGGA
ACAGTACGAGCGCTCCGAGGGCCGCCACCACCTGTTCCTGGGGCATGGCACCGGCAGCACCGGCAGCGGC
AGCTCCGGCACCGCCTCCTCCGAGGACAACAACATGGCCGTCATCAAAGAGTTCATGCGCTTCAAGGTGC
GCATGGAGGGCTCCATGAACGGCCACGAGTTCGAGATCGAGGGCGAGGGCGAGGGCCGCCCCTACGAGGG
CACCCAGACCGCCAAGCTGAAGGTGACCAAGGGCGGCCCCCTGCCCTTCGCCTGGGACATCCTGTCCCCC
CAGTTCATGTACGGCTCCAAGGCGTACGTGAAGCACCCCGCCGACATCCCCGATTACAAGAAGCTGTCCT
TCCCCGAGGGCTTCAAGTGGGAGCGCGTGATGAACTTCGAGGACGGCGGTCTGGTGACCGTGACCCAGGA
CTCCTCCCTGCAGGACGGCACGCTGATCTACAAGGTGAAGATGCGCGGCACCAACTTCCCCCCCGACGGC
CCCGTAATGCAGAAGAAGACCATGGGCTGGGAGGCCTCCACCGAGCGCCTGTACCCCCGCGACGGCGTGC
TGAAGGGCGAGATCCACCAGGCCCTGAAGCTAAAGGACGGCGGCCACTACCTGGTGGAGTTCAAGACCAT
CTACATGGCCAAGAAGCCCGTGCAACTGCCCGGCTACTACTACGTGGACACCAAGCTGGACATCACCTCC
CACAACGAGGACTACACCATCGTGGAACAGTACGAGCGCTCCGAGGGCCGCCACCACCTGTTCCTGTACG
GCATGGACGAGCTGTACAAGTCCGGACTCAGATCTGGCGGTATGGGTGAGTTCAACGAGAAGAAGACAAC
ATGTGGCACCGTTTGCCTCAAGTACCTGCTGTTTACCTACAATTGCTGCTTCTGGCTGGCTGGCCTGGCT
GTCATGGCAGTGGGCATCTGGACGCTGGCCCTCAAGAGTGACTACATCAGCCTGCTGGCCTCAGGCACCT
ACCTGGCCACAGCCTACATCCTGGTGGTGGCGGGCACTGTCGTCATGGTGACTGGGGTCTTGGGCTGCTG
CGCCACCTTCAAGGAGCGTCGGAACCTGCTGCGCCTGTACTTCATCCTGCTCCTCATCATCTTTCTGCTG
GAGATCATCGCTGGTATCCTCGCCTACGCCTACTACCAGCAGCTGAACACGGAGCTCAAGGAGAACCTGA
AGGACACCATGACCAAGCGCTACCACCAGCCGGGCCATGAGGCTGTGACCAGCGCTGTGGACCAGCTGCA
GCAGGAGTTCCACTGCTGTGGCAGCAACAACTCACAGGACTGGCGAGACAGTGAGTGGATCCGCTCACAG
GAGGCCGGTGGCCGTGTGGTCCCAGACAGCTGCTGCAAGACGGTGGTGGCTCTTTGTGGACAGCGAGACC
ATGCCTCCAACATCTACAAGGTGGAGGGCGGCTGCATCACCAAGTTGGAGACCTTCATCCAGGAGCACCT
GAGGGTCATTGGGGCTGTGGGGATCGGCATTGCCTGTGTGCAGGTCTTTGGCATGATCTTCACGTGCTGC
CTGTACAGGAGTCTCAAGCTGGAGCACTACTGAGAATTCTGCAGTCGACGGTACCGCGGGCCCGGGATCC
ACCGGATCTAGATAACTGATCATAATCAGCCATACCACATTTGTAGAGGTTTTACTTGCTTTAAAAAACC
TCCCACACCTCCCCCTGAACCTGAAACATAAAATGAATGCAATTGTTGTTGTTAACTTGTTTATTGCAGC
TTATAATGGTTACAAATAAAGCAATAGCATCACAAATTTCACAAATAAAGCATTTTTTTCACTGCATTCT
AGTTGTGGTTTGTCCAAACTCATCAATGTATCTTAACGCGTAAATTGTAAGCGTTAATATTTTGTTAAAA
TTCGCGTTAAATTTTTGTTAAATCAGCTCATTTTTTAACCAATAGGCCGAAATCGGCAAAATCCCTTATA
AATCAAAAGAATAGACCGAGATAGGGT
[37 nt withheld, positions 3808-3844]
AAAGAACGTGGACTCCAACGTCAAAGG
[49 nt withheld, positions 3872-3920]
T
[91 nt withheld, positions 3922-4012]
G
[124 nt withheld, positions 4014-4137]
CCCATTCGCCAATCCGGATATAGTTCCTCCTTTCAGCAAAAAACCCCTCAAGACCCGTTTAGAGGCCCCA
AGGGGTTATGCTAGTTATTGCTCAGCGGTGGCAGCAGCCAACTCAGCTTCCTTTCGGGCTTTGTTAGCAG
CCGGATCTCAGTGGTGGTGGTGGTGGTGCTCGAGATCGAAGAAACCAAGACCTCTTAATGCGTTGATGAA
TCGTTTCATATAGTCAAGCGAGGTAACGGGCCACACAAATCCCATTCTGTAAAGAACCTGCATTGTATAT
GTGTTGCTCTTGCCGACTGTAAATGTCTTTTGACCGTGAGCCATGTTCTGATATGCAATCATACTCGAAA
GAATCTTTGCTTTTTCGGGATCCTGCTCAGCTCTGTCAAGTGCAATCATATATTCCTCATACTCTGCACC
CTGTGAATGAAGTCCGATTTTGTTCATCTCGGTGTAGAGGTCGCCCATAATGAGAGTATGGTTGTTGAAC
GGGTGGAACACGGTGCAATCCTTCGGAGCCTGTGCAAGCAGAAGAATTGCCTTTGCCACAAAATCAATCG
GAGAAAGCTCAAACGGCATTTCCATTGCCTCATACGGATATTTGCCGATAAGGAGTGTAGATTTGAGTCT
GCCCATAAATGTGTTGGTGGTGAAATTAATCTGATATTCACCGTCGCTGTTTCTTGCGGCAAGTGTGCCT
ACACGCATAATCTTTGCGTTAAAGCCCTTTGAAACCTCTTCAAGAATCGCCCTTTCCGCAAGGAACTTTG
ACAGGGTGTACTTTGAACCCTCATGCTGACCAAAGTAAAGTTGATTTTCTTTGAGCTTGTCAACAGAACC
TTGTTCGCCCACAAACATACCGCCTACGCTCATTGTTGACACATGAACAAGCCTTGCATTAGCCTTTTTG
CAGAAGTCAAGCACATTGAGAGTACCGTAAAGGTTTACATCTTCAATGTCTGTACCCTTTGAAAAGTGCT
TAACATTTGCGGCACAGTTGATGACCGTGTTAATGTCCTTGTCAATAAATTTATCGAATGATTCACGGTT
TGTAACATCACCGCTGATAACGGTAACTCTGTCGGGATATCTTTCTTTCAGACTTTCTTCAAAGTAGTAA
TAGTAGATTGAGTTCATTCTGTTTTCGGCAGGATTATTGTTTTTGTCACGAATCATGCAGTAAACCTTGC
CGTTATACTTGTGAAGAAGTTCGTAGAGAATGTGTACTCCGAGGAAGCCGGCAGAGCCTGTCAGAAGAAC
ATTGCCGAGTTTTTGAAGCTCACCGTTTTTAAATGTATCAATATTATTCTTTTCAAGAACTTTATTGATA
TTTGTATAATCGTAGTCCGAAAGATTTTCAAGGTCGTCTTCGGCTGAATCATCCTTGCTCACAAATTTTG
CAAGAGTCTGCGGAGTAGGATTTGCAAAAATGTCGCTGTATGCAACCTCAATATTTTTCTTTGATGCGGA
GATTACAATTCTTGTTGCTGTAAGCGATGTTCCGCCGAGGTCAAAGAAGTTATCGTCTGCAAAAACATTG
TCAAGTTCAAGAATTTCTGCAAAGATGTCGCAGAATGTTTTTTCAAGTTCATTCTTCGGCAACCGACCTC
TTTCGGATTTGTTGCTTTTAGGTTCGGGAAGAACCTTTGTGTTGACCTTGCCGTTTGGTGTGAGAGGCAT
TTCGTCAAGCTGAACATATGCGCTCGGAACCATATAATCCGTGAGAGCTTTTGCAAGCTCAGACTTAATT
TCATTTGGCTCAATCTGTCTGTCGGCTGTATAGTAAACGCAGATTGCGTCAGCCTTGCCGACCTTTCTTA
TGAGAGCAATTCCGCTCTTGATTCCGTCAACTGCGGTCAGACACTTTTCAATTTCACCGAGTTCAATTCT
TAATCCTCTCAGCTTAACCTGATTGTCGGTTCTGCCGAGAATAATAACATCGCCGTCTGTTGTCCATTTT
GCGTAGTCGCCCGAGCGGTAGGTGCGTTCACCGTTAAATTCGATGAATGCCTTTGCAGTCTGTTCGGGAA
GTTTGTTGTAGCCGAGTGCCACACCGCATCCCTGAATGAGAAGCTCGCCCACAACTCCGATTGGAAGGAG
ATTGTTGTCTGAGTCAACGATATATTCCGTGTAGTTGCGTAACGGCCTGCCGATTGAAATTTCGTCTGCA
TTCGTAAGATTTTTTGCGTTTGAAGAAACCGTGATTTCAGTCGGACCGTAGGTGTTGATTATTGTTGCGT
TCGTCTTTTCACGCAGTATCCTTAATAGCTTGTCGGGATATTTTTCACCGCCCGAGAGAATAACCTTGCA
GTTTGCCATTGCTTCTGCAAATTCGTCAAGCTCCATATATTGCAAAAGTCTTGACGGTGTAGAGTTGAAC
GCATCAACATTGTTTTCTTTAAAGAATTCTGCAAGTGACATCGGGTTTACCGTCTGTTCTTCACTTGCAA
AAACGAGTGTAAGACCGTTGCAGAGCGACAGCATGGTTTCCTTTAGCGACATATCAAAGCTGATTGTAGT
TACAGAGCCGTATGCGTGACAGTTGTCAACAACCTCTTTAACCTGAATGTTTGAATCGCTGTATGCAAGG
TAGTTTGCAATGCCGATGTGGCGTAGCATAACGCCCTTTGGCTTACCTGTTGAACCTGAGGTGTAGATAA
GGTACGCAAGGTCGTCAGGCTGTACATCAACATTCGGATTTTCTTCATTATTGCCTGAAAGAAGTTTTGA
AACATCAACCGTGCGGTCATATTTATTGAGCAGTTCGCCGTTCGTAATTACAAAGTCTGCGTCACTGTCC
TCAATAATACTGTCGATTCGCTCCTTCGGATAGTCGGGACATGACGGAATAAACGCACCGCCGGCCTTGA
GAATACCGAAAAGTGATATGAAGAATTTTGAGGTTCTTTCAAGCAGAATAAGAACCTTTCCGCCTTTTTC
AAGACCTTTTTCAATGAGTGAGTTTGCCGTGATATTTGCAAGACGGTCAAGCTCTTTATAGGTTAGTTTA
CCGTCACAAGCCGAAAGAGCAATTCTGTCGGGAGTTTTTGCAACCTGTTCTTCAAACATTTTGTGAAGAA
GTTTTGTCTTAACGGGAGCAATTTCTGTTGACTTAAAGCTTTCAAGCTGAGCAATTGCGGCGTTGTCAAG
GAGTGAAACCTTTCTGATTTTGCCGTTTGGATTTTCGATAATATGTTCAACAGCGCAGAGAACGGATTTT
GCAAGCGTTCTCATAAGCTCACCGCTGTAAAGTGCGTCATTGTACTGAACCACAACGCTCGGCTTGCCCT
TGTAATCCTCAATGTGAACGGCTGTTTTAAATTTTGCAGTATTCATTTCAAGGTAATCACGGACAACGGC
TTTGCCGTCAATTTCAAGGTTATCAACAACACCAAGCTGATATTCGTACATAATGTTCGGCGCATAGCCG
TATTTTGCACAAAGCTGTGCATAGGGATAAATTTCGTTTTCAATTGAATCCGTGAAAACAGCTTTGCTTT
TTTCAACAAATTCAAGTGAGGTGATGTCCTCAATTTCAATGCCGAGCGCAAGAGTTTTTACAAACATACC
AAAGCAGTTTGTAAGCCGCATATCGCTTCTGCCGTTGCTGATTGTGCTGATGTAAACATTTCTGCTGTTC
ACAAATCTTGAAACAGCGTAGAATGTGCCGGCAAGGAAAAGGTGGGCGGGAGTGATTCCGTGCTGTGAAC
AGAAGTTTTCAACCCTTGCCATATCAACGGGGACTGCCTGAGATGCAAGAGCACCGTCCTCTGCATGACC
TCTGAGGTCAGCCGTGATTTCGCTTGCAGATTCAAAACTTTTCATCATATTGTCGAAGAACTTTTCAGCA
TTTCTAAATTCATCACTGCTTTCAGCCTTAATTTCATTCTCTGCATAATCAAAGTAGGTGTAGCTTTCAG
GCTCAATATTACCCCCTTCGTACAGCGTTTTAAGCTGTTCAAAAAAAAGTGCAACGGACGCACCGTCAAA
GATAAGGTGGTGGAAATCTGAAAGCAGATATACCGCCTTTTCGGTTTCTGCAACCGAGATTCTGAACAGC
GGTGATTTCATAAGATTGTGCGGTTTTACAAAATCCTTTTTGTAGGATTCAAGCTGTTCTTCCGTAAGCT
TTTCAACGGGGACATTCGGTTTTGCAGAGTCAACATATGCCTGCTCAATATCATCGTTTTCAAGTGAAAG
GTGAGTCATAATATATGGGTGAGCCTTGATTACCTTTACAACGCAGTCGGCAAGCTTTTGTGCATCGACT
GATTTTGAAAATTTGAGAATTGACGGAATATTGTAAAGTGTGCTGTACGGATTTTTCATACAGTCAATAT
ACACGCCGAGCTGAGTCTTTGAAAGAGGATAGAGAGCCTTATGTTCTTTCTTTTCTTCTTTTTTGACAGT
TTTCTGATTTGCCGTACCGCTGAACATTAGATCTGGGCTGTCCATGTGCTGGCGTTCGAATTTAGCAGCA
GCGGTTTCTTTCATATGTATATCTCCTTCTTAAAGTTAAACAAAATTATTTCTAGAGGGGAATTGTTATC
CGCTCACAATTCCCCTATAGTGAGTCGTATTAATTTCGCGGGATCGAGATCGATCTCGATCCTCTACGCC
GGACGCATCGTGGCCGGCATCACCGGCGCCACAGGTGCGGTTGCTGGCGCCTATATCGCCGACATCACCG
ATGGGGAAGATCGGGCTCGCCACTTCGGGCTCATGAGCGCTTGTTTCGGCGTGGGTATGGTGGCAGGCCC
CGTGGCCGGGGGACTGTTGGGCGCCATCTCCTTGCATGCACCATTCCTTGCGGCGGCGGTGCTCAACGGC
CTCAACCTACTACTGGGCTGCTTCCTAATGCAGGAGTCGCATAAGGGAGAGCGTCGAGATCCCGGACACC
ATCGAATGGCGCAAAACCTTTCGCGGTATGGCATGATAGCGCCCGGAAGAGAGTCAATTCAGGGTGGTGA
ATGTGAAACCAGTAACGTTATACGATGTCGCAGAGTATGCCGGTGTCTCTTATCAGACCGTTTCCCGCGT
GGTGAACCAGGCCAGCCACGTTTCTGCGAAAACGCGGGAAAAAGTGGAAGCGGCGATGGCGGAGCTGAAT
TACATTCCCAACCGCGTGGCACAACAACTGGCGGGCAAACAGTCGTTGCTGATTGGCGTTGCCACCTCCA
GTCTGGCCCTGCACGCGCCGTCGCAAATTGTCGCGGCGATTAAATCTCGCGCCGATCAACTGGGTGCCAG
CGTGGTGGTGTCGATGGTAGAACGAAGCGGCGTCGAAGCCTGTAAAGCGGCGGTGCACAATCTTCTCGCG
CAACGCGTCAGTGGGCTGATCATTAACTATCCGCTGGATGACCAGGATGCCATTGCTGTGGAAGCTGCCT
GCACTAATGTTCCGGCGTTATTTCTTGATGTCTCTGACCAGACACCCATCAACAGTATTATTTTCTCCCA
TGAAGACGGTACGCGACTGGGCGTGGAGCATCTGGTCGCATTGGGTCACCAGCAAATCGCGCTGTTAGCG
GGCCCATTAAGTTCTGTCTCGGCGCGTCTGCGTCTGGCTGGCTGGCATAAATATCTCACTCGCAATCAAA
TTCAGCCGATAGCGGAACGGGAAGGCGACTGGAGTGCCATGTCCGGTTTTCAACAAACCATGCAAATGCT
GAATGAGGGCATCGTTCCCACTGCGATGCTGGTTGCCAACGATCAGATGGCGCTGGGCGCAATGCGCGCC
ATTACCGAGTCCGGGCTGCGCGTTGGTGCGGACATCTCGGTAGTGGGATACGACGATACCGAAGACAGCT
CATGTTATATCCCGCCGTTAACCACCATCAAACAGGATTTTCGCCTGCTGGGGCAAACCAGCGTGGACCG
CTTGCTGCAACTCTCTCAGGGCCAGGCGGTGAAGGGCAATCAGCTGTTGCCCGTCTCACTGGTGAAAAGA
AAAACCACCCTGGCGCCCAATACGCAAACCGCCTCTCCCCGCGCGTTGGCCGATTCATTAATGCAGCTGG
CACGACAGGTTTCCCGACTGGAAAGCGGGCAGTGAGCGCAACGCAATTAATGTAAGTTAGCTCACTCATT
AGGCACCGGGATCTCGACCGATGCCCTTGAGAGCCTTCAACCCAGTCAGCTCCTTCCGGTGGGCGCGGGG
CATGACTATCGTCGCCGCACTTATGACTGTCTTCTTTATCATGCAACTCGTAGGACAGGTGCCGGCAGCG
CTCTGGGTCATTTTCGGCGAGGACCGCTTTCGCTGGAGCGCGACGATGATCGGCCTGTCGCTTGCGGTAT
TCGGAATCTTGCACGCCCTCGCTCAAGCCTTCGTCACTGGTCCCGCCACCAAACGTTTCGGCGAGAAGCA
GGCCATTATCGCCGGCATGGCGGCCCCACGGGTGCGCATGATCGTGCTCCTGTCGTTGAGGACCCGGCTA
GGCTGGCGGGGTTGCCTTACTGGTTAGCAGAATGAATCACCGATACGCGAGCGAACGTGAAGCGACTGCT
GCTGCAAAACGTCTGCGACCTGAGCAACAACATGAATGGTCTTCGGTTTCCGTGTTTCGTAAAGTCTGGA
AACGCGGAAGTCAGCGCCCTGCACCATTATGTTCCGGATCTGCATCGCAGGATGCTGCTGGCTACCCTGT
GGAACACCTACATCTGTATTAACGAAGCGCTGGCATTGACCCTGAGTGATTTTTCTCTGGTCCCGCCGCA
TCCATACCGCCAGTTGTTTACCCTCACAACGTTCCAGTAACCGGGCATGTTCATCATCAGTAACCCGTAT
CGTGAGCATCCTCTCTCGTTTCATCGGTATCATTACCCCCATGAACAGAAATCCCCCTTACACGGAGGCA
TCAGTGACCAAACAGGAAAAAACCGCCCTTAACATGGCCCGCTTTATCAGAAGCCAGACATTAACGCTTC
TGGAGAAACTCAACGAGCTGGACGCGGATGAACAGGCAGACATCTGTGAATCGCTTCACGACCACGCTGA
TGAGCTTTACCGCAGCTGCCTCGCGCGTTTCGGTGATGACGGTGAAAACCTCTGACACATGCAGCTCCCG
GAGACGGTCACAGCTTGTCTGTAAGCGGATGCCGGGAGCAGACAAGCCCGTCAGGGCGCGTCAGCGGGTG
TTGGCGGGTGTCGGGGCGCAGCCATGACCCAGTCACGTAGCGATAGCGGAGTGTATACTGGCTTAACTAT
GCGGCATCAGAGCAGATTGTACTGAGAGTGCACCATTGCGGTGTGAAATACCGCACAGATGCGTAAGGAG
AAAATACCGCATCAGGCGCTCTTCCGCTTCCTCGCTCACTGACTCGCTGCGCTCGGTCGTTCGGCTGCGG
CGAGCGGTATCAGCTCACTCAAAGGCGGTAATACGGTTATCCACAGAATCAGGGGATAACGCAGGAAAGA
ACATGTGAGCAAAAGGCCAGCAAAAGGCCAGGAACCGTAAAAAGGCCGCGTTGCTGGCGTTTTTCCATAG
GCTCCGCCCCCCTGACGAGCATCACAAAAATCGACGCTCAAGTCAGAGGTGGCGAAACCCGACAGGACTA
TAAAGATACCAGGCGTTTCCCCCTGGAAGCTCCCTCGTGCGCTCTCCTGTTCCGACCCTGCCGCTTACCG
GATACCTGTCCGCCTTTCTCCCTTCGGGAAGCGTGGCGCTTTCTCATAGCTCACGCTGTAGGTATCTCAG
TTCGGTGTAGGTCGTTCGCTCCAAGCTGGGCTGTGTGCACGAACCCCCCGTTCAGCCCGACCGCTGCGCC
TTATCCGGTAACTATCGTCTTGAGTCCAACCCGGTAAGACACGACTTATCGCCACTGGCAGCAGCCACTG
GTAACAGGATTAGCAGAGCGAGGTATGTAGGCGGTGCTACAGAGTTCTTGAAGTGGTGGCCTAACTACGG
CTACACTAGAAGGACAGTATTTGGTATCTGCGCTCTGCTGAAGCCAGTTACCTTCGGAAAAAGAGTTGGT
AGCTCTTGATCCGGCAAACAAACCACCGCTGGTAGCGGTGGTTTTTTTGTTTGCAAGCAGCAGATTACGC
GCAGAAAAAAAGGATCTCAAGAAGATCCTTTGATCTTTTCTACGGGGTCTGACGCTCAGTGGAACGAAAA
CTCACGTTAAGGGATTTTGGTCATGAACAATAAAACTGTCTGCTTACATAAACAGTAATACAAGGGGTGT
TATGAGCCATATTCAACGGGAAACGTCTTGCTCTAGGCCGCGATTAAATTCCAACATGGATGCTGATTTA
TATGGGTATAAATGGGCTCGCGATAATGTCGGGCAATCAGGTGCGACAATCTATCGATTGTATGGGAAGC
CCGATGCGCCAGAGTTGTTTCTGAAACATGGCAAAGGTAGCGTTGCCAATGATGTTACAGATGAGATGGT
CAGACTAAACTGGCTGACGGAATTTATGCCTCTTCCGACCATCAAGCATTTTATCCGTACTCCTGATGAT
GCATGGTTACTCACCACTGCGATCCCCGGGAAAACAGCATTCCAGGTATTAGAAGAATATCCTGATTCAG
GTGAAAATATTGTTGATGCGCTGGCAGTGTTCCTGCGCCGGTTGCATTCGATTCCTGTTTGTAATTGTCC
TTTTAACAGCGATCGCGTATTTCGTCTCGCTCAGGCGCAATCACGAATGAATAACGGTTTGGTTGATGCG
AGTGATTTTGATGACGAGCGTAATGGCTGGCCTGTTGAACAAGTCTGGAAAGAAATGCATAAACTTTTGC
CATTCTCACCGGATTCAGTCGTCACTCATGGTGATTTCTCACTTGATAACCTTATTTTTGACGAGGGGAA
ATTAATAGGTTGTATTGATGTTGGACGAGTCGGAATCGCAGACCGATACCAGGATCTTGCCATCCTATGG
AACTGCCTCGGTGAGTTTTCTCCTTCATTACAGAAACGGCTTTTTCAAAAATATGGTATTGATAATCCTG
ATATGAATAAATTGCAGTTTCATTTGATGCTCGATGAGTTTTTCTAAGAATTAATTCATGAGCGGATACA
TATTTGAATGTATTTAGAAAAATAAACAAATAGGGGTTCCGCGCACATTTCCCCGAAAAGTGCCACCTAA
ATTGTAAGCGTTAATATTTTGTTAAAATTCGCGTTAAATTTTTGTTAAATCAGCTCATTTTTTAACCAAT
AGGCCGAAATCGGCAAAATCCCTTATAAATCAAAAGAATAGACCGAGATAGGGT
[37 nt withheld, positions 13362-13398]
AAAGAACGTGGACTCCAACGTCAAAGG
[49 nt withheld, positions 13426-13474]
T
[91 nt withheld, positions 13476-13566]
G
[124 nt withheld, positions 13568-13691]
CAGGTGGCACTTTTCGGGGAAATGTGCGCGGAACCCCTATTTGTTTATTTTTCTAAATACATTCAAATAT
GTATCCGCTCATGAGACAATAACCCTGATAAATGCTTCAATAATATTGAAAAAGGAAGAGTCCTGAGGCG
GAAAGAACCAGCTGTGGAATGTGTGTCAGTTAGGGTGTGGAAAGTCCCCAGGCTCCCCAGCAGGCAGAAG
TATGCAAAGCATGCATCTCAATTAGTCAGCAACCAGGTGTGGAAAGTCCCCAGGCTCCCCAGCAGGCAGA
AGTATGCAAAGCATGCATCTCAATTAGTCAGCAACCATAGTCCCGCCCCTAACTCCGCCCATCCCGCCCC
TAACTCCGCCCAGTTCCGCCCATTCTCCGCCCCATGGCTGACTAATTTTTTTTATTTATGCAGAGGCCGA
GGCCGCCTCGGCCTCTGAGCTATTCCAGAAGTAGTGAGGAGGCTTTTTTGGAGGCCTAGGCTTTTGCAAA
GATCGATCAAGAGACAGGATGAGGATCGTTTCGCATGATTGAACAAGATGGATTGCACGCAGGTTCTCCG
GCCGCTTGGGTGGAGAGGCTATTCGGCTATGACTGGGCACAACAGACAATCGGCTGCTCTGATGCCGCCG
TGTTCCGGCTGTCAGCGCAGGGGCGCCCGGTTCTTTTTGTCAAGACCGACCTGTCCGGTGCCCTGAATGA
ACTGCAAGACGAGGCAGCGCGGCTATCGTGGCTGGCCACGACGGGCGTTCCTTGCGCAGCTGTGCTCGAC
GTTGTCACTGAAGCGGGAAGGGACTGGCTGCTATTGGGCGAAGTGCCGGGGCAGGATCTCCTGTCATCTC
ACCTTGCTCCTGCCGAGAAAGTATCCATCATGGCTGATGCAATGCGGCGGCTGCATACGCTTGATCCGGC
TACCTGCCCATTCGACCACCAAGCGAAACATCGCATCGAGCGAGCACGTACTCGGATGGAAGCCGGTCTT
GTCGATCAGGATGATCTGGACGAAGAGCATCAGGGGCTCGCGCCAGCCGAACTGTTCGCCAGGCTCAAGG
CGAGCATGCCCGACGGCGAGGATCTCGTCGTGACCCATGGCGATGCCTGCTTGCCGAATATCATGGTGGA
AAATGGCCGCTTTTCTGGATTCATCGACTGTGGCCGGCTGGGTGTGGCGGACCGCTATCAGGACATAGCG
TTGGCTACCCGTGATATTGCTGAAGAGCTTGGCGGCGAATGGGCTGACCGCTTCCTCGTGCTTTACGGTA
TCGCCGCTCCCGATTCGCAGCGCATCGCCTTCTATCGCCTTCTTGACGAGTTCTTCTGAGCGGGACTCTG
GGGTTCGAAATGACCGACCAAGCGACGCCCAACCTGCCATCACGAGATTTCGATTCCACCGCCGCCTTCT
ATGAAAGGTTGGGCTTCGGAATCGTTTTCCGGGACGCCGGCTGGATGATCCTCCAGCGCGGGGATCTCAT
GCTGGAGTTCTTCGCCCACCCTAGGGGGAGGCTAACTGAAACACGGAAGGAGACAATACCGGAAGGAACC
CGCGCTATGACGGCAATAAAAAGACAGAATAAAACGCACGGTGTTGGGTCGTTTGTTCATAAACGCGGGG
TTCGGTCCCAGGGCTGGCACTCTGTCGATACCCCACCGAGACCCCATTGGGGCCAATACGCCCGCGTTTC
TTCCTTTTCCCCACCCCACCCCCCAAGTTCGGGTGAAGGCCCAGGGCTCGCAGCCAACGTCGGGGCGGCA
GGCCCTGCCATAGCCTCAGGTTACTCATATATACTTTAGATTGATTTAAAACTTCATTTTTAATTTAAAA
GGATCTAGGTGAAGATCCTTTTTGATAATCTCATGACCAAAATCCCTTAACGTGAGTTTTCGTTCCACTG
AGCGTCAGACCCCGTAGAAAAGATCAAAGGATCTTCTTGAGATCCTTTTTTTCTGCGCGTAATCTGCTGC
TTGCAAACAAAAAAACCACCGCTACCAGCGGTGGTTTGTTTGCCGGATCAAGAGCTACCAACTCTTTTTC
CGAAGGTAACTGGCTTCAGCAGAGCGCAGATACCAAATACTGTTCTTCTAGTGTAGCCGTAGTTAGGCCA
CCACTTCAAGAACTCTGTAGCACCGCCTACATACCTCGCTCTGCTAATCCTGTTACCAGTGGCTGCTGCC
AGTGGCGATAAGTCGTGTCTTACCGGGTTGGACTCAAGACGATAGTTACCGGATAAGGCGCAGCGGTCGG
GCTGAACGGGGGGTTCGTGCACACAGCCCAGCTTGGAGCGAACGACCTACACC
